>Addgene plasmid #244866 | pLentiCRISPR V2 sgOMA1 sg2 | addgene full sequence | sequence record 489437 | Addgene NGS Result
ACCCGCGACGACGTCCCCAGGGCCGTACGCACCCTCGCCGCCGCGTTCGCCGACTACCCCGCCACGCGCC
ACACCGTCGATCCGGACCGCCACATCGAGCGGGTCACCGAGCTGCAAGAACTCTTCCTCACGCGCGTCGG
GCTCGACATCGGCAAGGTGTGGGTCGCGGACGACGGCGCCGCGGTGGCGGTCTGGACCACGCCGGAGAGC
GTCGAAGCGGGGGCGGTGTTCGCCGAGATCGGCCCGCGCATGGCCGAGTTGAGCGGTTCCCGGCTGGCCG
CGCAGCAACAGATGGAAGGCCTCCTGGCGCCGCACCGGCCCAAGGAGCCCGCGTGGTTCCTGGCCACCGT
CGGAGTCTCGCCCGACCACCAGGGCAAGGGTCTGGGCAGCGCCGTCGTGCTCCCCGGAGTGGAGGCGGCC
GAGCGCGCCGGGGTGCCCGCCTTCCTGGAGACCTCCGCGCCCCGCAACCTCCCCTTCTACGAGCGGCTCG
GCTTCACCGTCACCGCCGACGTCGAGGTGCCCGAAGGACCGCGCACCTGGTGCATGACCCGCAAGCCCGG
TGCCTGAACGCGTTAAGTCGACAATCAACCTCTGGATTACAAAATTTGTGAAAGATTGACTGGTATTCTT
AACTATGTTGCTCCTTTTACGCTATGTGGATACGCTGCTTTAATGCCTTTGTATCATGCTATTGCTTCCC
GTATGGCTTTCATTTTCTCCTCCTTGTATAAATCCTGGTTGCTGTCTCTTTATGAGGAGTTGTGGCCCGT
TGTCAGGCAACGTGGCGTGGTGTGCACTGTGTTTGCTGACGCAACCCCCACTGGTTGGGGCATTGCCACC
ACCTGTCAGCTCCTTTCCGGGACTTTCGCTTTCCCCCTCCCTATTGCCACGGCGGAACTCATCGCCGCCT
GCCTTGCCCGCTGCTGGACAGGGGCTCGGCTGTTGGGCACTGACAATTCCGTGGTGTTGTCGGGGAAATC
ATCGTCCTTTCCTTGGCTGCTCGCCTGTGTTGCCACCTGGATTCTGCGCGGGACGTCCTTCTGCTACGTC
CCTTCGGCCCTCAATCCAGCGGACCTTCCTTCCCGCGGCCTGCTGCCGGCTCTGCGGCCTCTTCCGCGTC
TTCGCCTTCGCCCTCAGACGAGTCGGATCTCCCTTTGGGCCGCCTCCCCGCGTCGACTTTAAGACCAATG
ACTTACAAGGCAGCTGTAGATCTTAGCCACTTTTTAAAAGAAAAGGGGGGACTGGAAGGGCTAATTCACT
CCCAACGAAGACAAGATCTGCTTTTTGCTTGTACTGGGTCTCTCTGGTTAGACCAGATCTGAGCCTGGGA
GCTCTCTGGCTAACTAGGGAACCCACTGCTTAAGCCTCAATAAAGCTTGCCTTGAGTGCTTCAAGTAGTG
TGTGCCCGTCTGTTGTGTGACTCTGGTAACTAGAGATCCCTCAGACCCTTTTAGTCAGTGTGGAAAATCT
CTAGCAGGGCCCGTTTAAACCCGCTGATCAGCCTCGACTGTGCCTTCTAGTTGCCAGCCATCTGTTGTTT
GCCCCTCCCCCGTGCCTTCCTTGACCCTGGAAGGTGCCACTCCCACTGTCCTTTCCTAATAAAATGAGGA
AATTGCATCGCATTGTCTGAGTAGGTGTCATTCTATTCTGGGGGGTGGGGTGGGGCAGGACAGCAAGGGG
GAGGATTGGGAAGACAATAGCAGGCATGCTGGGGATGCGGTGGGCTCTATGGCTTCTGAGGCGGAAAGAA
CCAGCTGGGGCTCTAGGGGGTATCCCC
[124 nt withheld, positions 1778-1901]
C
[91 nt withheld, positions 1903-1993]
A
[49 nt withheld, positions 1995-2043]
CCTTTGACGTTGGAGTCCACGTTCTTT
[37 nt withheld, positions 2071-2107]
ACCCTATCTCGGTCTATTCTTTTGATTTATAAGGGATTTTGCCGATTTCGGCCTATTGGTTAAAAAATGA
GCTGATTTAACAAAAATTTAACGCGAATTAATTCTGTGGAATGTGTGTCAGTTAGGGTGTGGAAAGTCCC
CAGGCTCCCCAGCAGGCAGAAGTATGCAAAGCATGCATCTCAATTAGTCAGCAACCAGGTGTGGAAAGTC
CCCAGGCTCCCCAGCAGGCAGAAGTATGCAAAGCATGCATCTCAATTAGTCAGCAACCATAGTCCCGCCC
CTAACTCCGCCCATCCCGCCCCTAACTCCGCCCAGTTCCGCCCATTCTCCGCCCCATGGCTGACTAATTT
TTTTTATTTATGCAGAGGCCGAGGCCGCCTCTGCCTCTGAGCTATTCCAGAAGTAGTGAGGAGGCTTTTT
TGGAGGCCTAGGCTTTTGCAAAAAGCTCCCGGGAGCTTGTATATCCATTTTCGGATCTGATCAGCACGTG
TTGACAATTAATCATCGGCATAGTATATCGGCATAGTATAATACGACAAGGTGAGGAACTAAACCATGGC
CAAGTTGACCAGTGCCGTTCCGGTGCTCACCGCGCGCGACGTCGCCGGAGCGGTCGAGTTCTGGACCGAC
CGGCTCGGGTTCTCCCGGGACTTCGTGGAGGACGACTTCGCCGGTGTGGTCCGGGACGACGTGACCCTGT
TCATCAGCGCGGTCCAGGACCAGGTGGTGCCGGACAACACCCTGGCCTGGGTGTGGGTGCGCGGCCTGGA
CGAGCTGTACGCCGAGTGGTCGGAGGTCGTGTCCACGAACTTCCGGGACGCCTCCGGGCCGGCCATGACC
GAGATCGGCGAGCAGCCGTGGGGGCGGGAGTTCGCCCTGCGCGACCCGGCCGGCAACTGCGTGCACTTCG
TGGCCGAGGAGCAGGACTGACACGTGCTACGAGATTTCGATTCCACCGCCGCCTTCTATGAAAGGTTGGG
CTTCGGAATCGTTTTCCGGGACGCCGGCTGGATGATCCTCCAGCGCGGGGATCTCATGCTGGAGTTCTTC
GCCCACCCCAACTTGTTTATTGCAGCTTATAATGGTTACAAATAAAGCAATAGCATCACAAATTTCACAA
ATAAAGCATTTTTTTCACTGCATTCTAGTTGTGGTTTGTCCAAACTCATCAATGTATCTTATCATGTCTG
TATACCGTCGACCTCTAGCTAGAGCTTGGCGTAATCATGGTCATAGCTGTTTCCTGTGTGAAATTGTTAT
CCGCTCACAATTCCACACAACATACGAGCCGGAAGCATAAAGTGTAAAGCCTGGGGTGCCTAATGAGTGA
GCTAACTCACATTAATTGCGTTGCGCTCACTGCCCGCTTTCCAGTCGGGAAACCTGTCGTGCCAGCTGCA
TTAATGAATCGGCCAACGCGCGGGGAGAGGCGGTTTGCGTATTGGGCGCTCTTCCGCTTCCTCGCTCACT
GACTCGCTGCGCTCGGTCGTTCGGCTGCGGCGAGCGGTATCAGCTCACTCAAAGGCGGTAATACGGTTAT
CCACAGAATCAGGGGATAACGCAGGAAAGAACATGTGAGCAAAAGGCCAGCAAAAGGCCAGGAACCGTAA
AAAGGCCGCGTTGCTGGCGTTTTTCCATAGGCTCCGCCCCCCTGACGAGCATCACAAAAATCGACGCTCA
AGTCAGAGGTGGCGAAACCCGACAGGACTATAAAGATACCAGGCGTTTCCCCCTGGAAGCTCCCTCGTGC
GCTCTCCTGTTCCGACCCTGCCGCTTACCGGATACCTGTCCGCCTTTCTCCCTTCGGGAAGCGTGGCGCT
TTCTCATAGCTCACGCTGTAGGTATCTCAGTTCGGTGTAGGTCGTTCGCTCCAAGCTGGGCTGTGTGCAC
GAACCCCCCGTTCAGCCCGACCGCTGCGCCTTATCCGGTAACTATCGTCTTGAGTCCAACCCGGTAAGAC
ACGACTTATCGCCACTGGCAGCAGCCACTGGTAACAGGATTAGCAGAGCGAGGTATGTAGGCGGTGCTAC
AGAGTTCTTGAAGTGGTGGCCTAACTACGGCTACACTAGAAGAACAGTATTTGGTATCTGCGCTCTGCTG
AAGCCAGTTACCTTCGGAAAAAGAGTTGGTAGCTCTTGATCCGGCAAACAAACCACCGCTGGTAGCGGTG
GTTTTTTTGTTTGCAAGCAGCAGATTACGCGCAGAAAAAAAGGATCTCAAGAAGATCCTTTGATCTTTTC
TACGGGGTCTGACGCTCAGTGGAACGAAAACTCACGTTAAGGGATTTTGGTCATGAGATTATCAAAAAGG
ATCTTCACCTAGATCCTTTTAAATTAAAAATGAAGTTTTAAATCAATCTAAAGTATATATGAGTAAACTT
GGTCTGACAGTTACCAATGCTTAATCAGTGAGGCACCTATCTCAGCGATCTGTCTATTTCGTTCATCCAT
AGTTGCCTGACTCCCCGTCGTGTAGATAACTACGATACGGGAGGGCTTACCATCTGGCCCCAGTGCTGCA
ATGATACCGCGAGACCCACGCTCACCGGCTCCAGATTTATCAGCAATAAACCAGCCAGCCGGAAGGGCCG
AGCGCAGAAGTGGTCCTGCAACTTTATCCGCCTCCATCCAGTCTATTAATTGTTGCCGGGAAGCTAGAGT
AAGTAGTTCGCCAGTTAATAGTTTGCGCAACGTTGTTGCCATTGCTACAGGCATCGTGGTGTCACGCTCG
TCGTTTGGTATGGCTTCATTCAGCTCCGGTTCCCAACGATCAAGGCGAGTTACATGATCCCCCATGTTGT
GCAAAAAAGCGGTTAGCTCCTTCGGTCCTCCGATCGTTGTCAGAAGTAAGTTGGCCGCAGTGTTATCACT
CATGGTTATGGCAGCACTGCATAATTCTCTTACTGTCATGCCATCCGTAAGATGCTTTTCTGTGACTGGT
GAGTACTCAACCAAGTCATTCTGAGAATAGTGTATGCGGCGACCGAGTTGCTCTTGCCCGGCGTCAATAC
GGGATAATACCGCGCCACATAGCAGAACTTTAAAAGTGCTCATCATTGGAAAACGTTCTTCGGGGCGAAA
ACTCTCAAGGATCTTACCGCTGTTGAGATCCAGTTCGATGTAACCCACTCGTGCACCCAACTGATCTTCA
GCATCTTTTACTTTCACCAGCGTTTCTGGGTGAGCAAAAACAGGAAGGCAAAATGCCGCAAAAAAGGGAA
TAAGGGCGACACGGAAATGTTGAATACTCATACTCTTCCTTTTTCAATATTATTGAAGCATTTATCAGGG
TTATTGTCTCATGAGCGGATACATATTTGAATGTATTTAGAAAAATAAACAAATAGGGGTTCCGCGCACA
TTTCCCCGAAAAGTGCCACCTGACGTCGACGGATCGGGAGATCTCCCGATCCCCTATGGTGCACTCTCAG
TACAATCTGCTCTGATGCCGCATAGTTAAGCCAGTATCTGCTCCCTGCTTGTGTGTTGGAGGTCGCTGAG
TAGTGCGCGAGCAAAATTTAAGCTACAACAAGGCAAGGCTTGACCGACAATTGCATGAAGAATCTGCTTA
GGGTTAGGCGTTTTGCGCTGCTTCGCGATGTACGGGCCAGATATACGCGTTGACATTGATTATTGACTAG
TTATTAATAGTAATCAATTACGGGGTCATTAGTTCATAGCCCATATATGGAGTTCCGCGTTACATAACTT
ACGGTAAATGGCCCGCCTGGCTGACCGCCCAACGACCCCCGCCCATTGACGTCAATAATGACGTATGTTC
CCATAGTAACGCCAATAGGGACTTTCCATTGACGTCAATGGGTGGAGTATTTACGGTAAACTGCCCACTT
GGCAGTACATCAAGTGTATCATATGCCAAGTACGCCCCCTATTGACGTCAATGACGGTAAATGGCCCGCC
TGGCATTATGCCCAGTACATGACCTTATGGGACTTTCCTACTTGGCAGTACATCTACGTATTAGTCATCG
CTATTACCATGGTGATGCGGTTTTGGCAGTACATCAATGGGCGTGGATAGCGGTTTGACTCACGGGGATT
TCCAAGTCTCCACCCCATTGACGTCAATGGGAGTTTGTTTTGGCACCAAAATCAACGGGACTTTCCAAAA
TGTCGTAACAACTCCGCCCCATTGACGCAAATGGGCGGTAGGCGTGTACGGTGGGAGGTCTATATAAGCA
GCGCGTTTTGCCTGTACTGGGTCTCTCTGGTTAGACCAGATCTGAGCCTGGGAGCTCTCTGGCTAACTAG
GGAACCCACTGCTTAAGCCTCAATAAAGCTTGCCTTGAGTGCTTCAAGTAGTGTGTGCCCGTCTGTTGTG
TGACTCTGGTAACTAGAGATCCCTCAGACCCTTTTAGTCAGTGTGGAAAATCTCTAGCAGTGGCGCCCGA
ACAGGGACTTGAAAGCGAAAGGGAAACCAGAGGAGCTCTCTCGACGCAGGACTCGGCTTGCTGAAGCGCG
CACGGCAAGAGGCGAGGGGCGGCGACTGGTGAGTACGCCAAAAATTTTGACTAGCGGAGGCTAGAAGGAG
AGAGATGGGTGCGAGAGCGTCAGTATTAAGCGGGGGAGAATTAGATCGCGATGGGAAAAAATTCGGTTAA
GGCCAGGGGGAAAGAAAAAATATAAATTAAAACATATAGTATGGGCAAGCAGGGAGCTAGAACGATTCGC
AGTTAATCCTGGCCTGTTAGAAACATCAGAAGGCTGTAGACAAATACTGGGACAGCTACAACCATCCCTT
CAGACAGGATCAGAAGAACTTAGATCATTATATAATACAGTAGCAACCCTCTATTGTGTGCATCAAAGGA
TAGAGATAAAAGACACCAAGGAAGCTTTAGACAAGATAGAGGAAGAGCAAAACAAAAGTAAGACCACCGC
ACAGCAAGCGGCCGCTGATCTTCAGACCTGGAGGAGGAGATATGAGGGACAATTGGAGAAGTGAATTATA
TAAATATAAAGTAGTAAAAATTGAACCATTAGGAGTAGCACCCACCAAGGCAAAGAGAAGAGTGGTGCAG
AGAGAAAAAAGAGCAGTGGGAATAGGAGCTTTGTTCCTTGGGTTCTTGGGAGCAGCAGGAAGCACTATGG
GCGCAGCGTCAATGACGCTGACGGTACAGGCCAGACAATTATTGTCTGGTATAGTGCAGCAGCAGAACAA
TTTGCTGAGGGCTATTGAGGCGCAACAGCATCTGTTGCAACTCACAGTCTGGGGCATCAAGCAGCTCCAG
GCAAGAATCCTGGCTGTGGAAAGATACCTAAAGGATCAACAGCTCCTGGGGATTTGGGGTTGCTCTGGAA
AACTCATTTGCACCACTGCTGTGCCTTGGAATGCTAGTTGGAGTAATAAATCTCTGGAACAGATTTGGAA
TCACACGACCTGGATGGAGTGGGACAGAGAAATTAACAATTACACAAGCTTAATACACTCCTTAATTGAA
GAATCGCAAAACCAGCAAGAAAAGAATGAACAAGAATTATTGGAATTAGATAAATGGGCAAGTTTGTGGA
ATTGGTTTAACATAACAAATTGGCTGTGGTATATAAAATTATTCATAATGATAGTAGGAGGCTTGGTAGG
TTTAAGAATAGTTTTTGCTGTACTTTCTATAGTGAATAGAGTTAGGCAGGGATATTCACCATTATCGTTT
CAGACCCACCTCCCAACCCCGAGGGGACCCGACAGGCCCGAAGGAATAGAAGAAGAAGGTGGAGAGAGAG
ACAGAGACAGATCCATTCGATTAGTGAACGGATCGGCACTGCGTGCGCCAATTCTGCAGACAAATGGCAG
TATTCATCCACAATTTTAAAAGAAAAGGGGGGATTGGGGGGTACAGTGCAGGGGAAAGAATAGTAGACAT
AATAGCAACAGACATACAAACTAAAGAATTACAAAAACAAATTACAAAAATTCAAAATTTTCGGGTTTAT
TACAGGGACAGCAGAGATCCAGTTTGGTTAATTAAGGTACCGAGGGCCTATTTCCCATGATTCCTTCATA
TTTGCATATACGATACAAGGCTGTTAGAGAGATAATTAGAATTAATTTGACTGTAAACACAAAGATATTA
GTACAAAATACGTGACGTAGAAAGTAATAATTTCTTGGGTAGTTTGCAGTTTTAAAATTATGTTTTAAAA
TGGACTATCATATGCTTACCGTAACTTGAAAGTATTTCGATTTCTTGGCTTTATATATCTTGTGGAAAGG
ACGAAACACCGACATTAGCATCCACCTCACGGTTTTAGAGCTAGAAATAGCAAGTTAAAATAAGGCTAGT
CCGTTATCAACTTGAAAAAGTGGCACCGAGTCGGTGCTTTTTTGAATTCGCTAGCTAGGTCTTGAAAGGA
GTGGGAATTGGCTCCGGTGCCCGTCAGTGGGCAGAGCGCACATCGCCCACAGTCCCCGAGAAGTTGGGGG
GAGGGGTCGGCAATTGATCCGGTGCCTAGAGAAGGTGGCGCGGGGTAAACTGGGAAAGTGATGTCGTGTA
CTGGCTCCGCCTTTTTCCCGAGGGTGGGGGAGAACCGTATATAAGTGCAGTAGTCGCCGTGAACGTTCTT
TTTCGCAACGGGTTTGCCGCCAGAACACAGGACCGGTTCTAGAGCGCTGCCACCATGGACAAGAAGTACA
GCATCGGCCTGGACATCGGCACCAACTCTGTGGGCTGGGCCGTGATCACCGACGAGTACAAGGTGCCCAG
CAAGAAATTCAAGGTGCTGGGCAACACCGACCGGCACAGCATCAAGAAGAACCTGATCGGAGCCCTGCTG
TTCGACAGCGGCGAAACAGCCGAGGCCACCCGGCTGAAGAGAACCGCCAGAAGAAGATACACCAGACGGA
AGAACCGGATCTGCTATCTGCAAGAGATCTTCAGCAACGAGATGGCCAAGGTGGACGACAGCTTCTTCCA
CAGACTGGAAGAGTCCTTCCTGGTGGAAGAGGATAAGAAGCACGAGCGGCACCCCATCTTCGGCAACATC
GTGGACGAGGTGGCCTACCACGAGAAGTACCCCACCATCTACCACCTGAGAAAGAAACTGGTGGACAGCA
CCGACAAGGCCGACCTGCGGCTGATCTATCTGGCCCTGGCCCACATGATCAAGTTCCGGGGCCACTTCCT
GATCGAGGGCGACCTGAACCCCGACAACAGCGACGTGGACAAGCTGTTCATCCAGCTGGTGCAGACCTAC
AACCAGCTGTTCGAGGAAAACCCCATCAACGCCAGCGGCGTGGACGCCAAGGCCATCCTGTCTGCCAGAC
TGAGCAAGAGCAGACGGCTGGAAAATCTGATCGCCCAGCTGCCCGGCGAGAAGAAGAATGGCCTGTTCGG
AAACCTGATTGCCCTGAGCCTGGGCCTGACCCCCAACTTCAAGAGCAACTTCGACCTGGCCGAGGATGCC
AAACTGCAGCTGAGCAAGGACACCTACGACGACGACCTGGACAACCTGCTGGCCCAGATCGGCGACCAGT
ACGCCGACCTGTTTCTGGCCGCCAAGAACCTGTCCGACGCCATCCTGCTGAGCGACATCCTGAGAGTGAA
CACCGAGATCACCAAGGCCCCCCTGAGCGCCTCTATGATCAAGAGATACGACGAGCACCACCAGGACCTG
ACCCTGCTGAAAGCTCTCGTGCGGCAGCAGCTGCCTGAGAAGTACAAAGAGATTTTCTTCGACCAGAGCA
AGAACGGCTACGCCGGCTACATTGACGGCGGAGCCAGCCAGGAAGAGTTCTACAAGTTCATCAAGCCCAT
CCTGGAAAAGATGGACGGCACCGAGGAACTGCTCGTGAAGCTGAACAGAGAGGACCTGCTGCGGAAGCAG
CGGACCTTCGACAACGGCAGCATCCCCCACCAGATCCACCTGGGAGAGCTGCACGCCATTCTGCGGCGGC
AGGAAGATTTTTACCCATTCCTGAAGGACAACCGGGAAAAGATCGAGAAGATCCTGACCTTCCGCATCCC
CTACTACGTGGGCCCTCTGGCCAGGGGAAACAGCAGATTCGCCTGGATGACCAGAAAGAGCGAGGAAACC
ATCACCCCCTGGAACTTCGAGGAAGTGGTGGACAAGGGCGCTTCCGCCCAGAGCTTCATCGAGCGGATGA
CCAACTTCGATAAGAACCTGCCCAACGAGAAGGTGCTGCCCAAGCACAGCCTGCTGTACGAGTACTTCAC
CGTGTATAACGAGCTGACCAAAGTGAAATACGTGACCGAGGGAATGAGAAAGCCCGCCTTCCTGAGCGGC
GAGCAGAAAAAGGCCATCGTGGACCTGCTGTTCAAGACCAACCGGAAAGTGACCGTGAAGCAGCTGAAAG
AGGACTACTTCAAGAAAATCGAGTGCTTCGACTCCGTGGAAATCTCCGGCGTGGAAGATCGGTTCAACGC
CTCCCTGGGCACATACCACGATCTGCTGAAAATTATCAAGGACAAGGACTTCCTGGACAATGAGGAAAAC
GAGGACATTCTGGAAGATATCGTGCTGACCCTGACACTGTTTGAGGACAGAGAGATGATCGAGGAACGGC
TGAAAACCTATGCCCACCTGTTCGACGACAAAGTGATGAAGCAGCTGAAGCGGCGGAGATACACCGGCTG
GGGCAGGCTGAGCCGGAAGCTGATCAACGGCATCCGGGACAAGCAGTCCGGCAAGACAATCCTGGATTTC
CTGAAGTCCGACGGCTTCGCCAACAGAAACTTCATGCAGCTGATCCACGACGACAGCCTGACCTTTAAAG
AGGACATCCAGAAAGCCCAGGTGTCCGGCCAGGGCGATAGCCTGCACGAGCACATTGCCAATCTGGCCGG
CAGCCCCGCCATTAAGAAGGGCATCCTGCAGACAGTGAAGGTGGTGGACGAGCTCGTGAAAGTGATGGGC
CGGCACAAGCCCGAGAACATCGTGATCGAAATGGCCAGAGAGAACCAGACCACCCAGAAGGGACAGAAGA
ACAGCCGCGAGAGAATGAAGCGGATCGAAGAGGGCATCAAAGAGCTGGGCAGCCAGATCCTGAAAGAACA
CCCCGTGGAAAACACCCAGCTGCAGAACGAGAAGCTGTACCTGTACTACCTGCAGAATGGGCGGGATATG
TACGTGGACCAGGAACTGGACATCAACCGGCTGTCCGACTACGATGTGGACCATATCGTGCCTCAGAGCT
TTCTGAAGGACGACTCCATCGACAACAAGGTGCTGACCAGAAGCGACAAGAACCGGGGCAAGAGCGACAA
CGTGCCCTCCGAAGAGGTCGTGAAGAAGATGAAGAACTACTGGCGGCAGCTGCTGAACGCCAAGCTGATT
ACCCAGAGAAAGTTCGACAATCTGACCAAGGCCGAGAGAGGCGGCCTGAGCGAACTGGATAAGGCCGGCT
TCATCAAGAGACAGCTGGTGGAAACCCGGCAGATCACAAAGCACGTGGCACAGATCCTGGACTCCCGGAT
GAACACTAAGTACGACGAGAATGACAAGCTGATCCGGGAAGTGAAAGTGATCACCCTGAAGTCCAAGCTG
GTGTCCGATTTCCGGAAGGATTTCCAGTTTTACAAAGTGCGCGAGATCAACAACTACCACCACGCCCACG
ACGCCTACCTGAACGCCGTCGTGGGAACCGCCCTGATCAAAAAGTACCCTAAGCTGGAAAGCGAGTTCGT
GTACGGCGACTACAAGGTGTACGACGTGCGGAAGATGATCGCCAAGAGCGAGCAGGAAATCGGCAAGGCT
ACCGCCAAGTACTTCTTCTACAGCAACATCATGAACTTTTTCAAGACCGAGATTACCCTGGCCAACGGCG
AGATCCGGAAGCGGCCTCTGATCGAGACAAACGGCGAAACCGGGGAGATCGTGTGGGATAAGGGCCGGGA
TTTTGCCACCGTGCGGAAAGTGCTGAGCATGCCCCAAGTGAATATCGTGAAAAAGACCGAGGTGCAGACA
GGCGGCTTCAGCAAAGAGTCTATCCTGCCCAAGAGGAACAGCGATAAGCTGATCGCCAGAAAGAAGGACT
GGGACCCTAAGAAGTACGGCGGCTTCGACAGCCCCACCGTGGCCTATTCTGTGCTGGTGGTGGCCAAAGT
GGAAAAGGGCAAGTCCAAGAAACTGAAGAGTGTGAAAGAGCTGCTGGGGATCACCATCATGGAAAGAAGC
AGCTTCGAGAAGAATCCCATCGACTTTCTGGAAGCCAAGGGCTACAAAGAAGTGAAAAAGGACCTGATCA
TCAAGCTGCCTAAGTACTCCCTGTTCGAGCTGGAAAACGGCCGGAAGAGAATGCTGGCCTCTGCCGGCGA
ACTGCAGAAGGGAAACGAACTGGCCCTGCCCTCCAAATATGTGAACTTCCTGTACCTGGCCAGCCACTAT
GAGAAGCTGAAGGGCTCCCCCGAGGATAATGAGCAGAAACAGCTGTTTGTGGAACAGCACAAGCACTACC
TGGACGAGATCATCGAGCAGATCAGCGAGTTCTCCAAGAGAGTGATCCTGGCCGACGCTAATCTGGACAA
AGTGCTGTCCGCCTACAACAAGCACCGGGATAAGCCCATCAGAGAGCAGGCCGAGAATATCATCCACCTG
TTTACCCTGACCAATCTGGGAGCCCCTGCCGCCTTCAAGTACTTTGACACCACCATCGACCGGAAGAGGT
ACACCAGCACCAAAGAGGTGCTGGACGCCACCCTGATCCACCAGAGCATCACCGGCCTGTACGAGACACG
GATCGACCTGTCTCAGCTGGGAGGCGACAAGCGACCTGCCGCCACAAAGAAGGCTGGACAGGCTAAGAAG
AAGAAAGATTACAAAGACGATGACGATAAGGGATCCGGCGCAACAAACTTCTCTCTGCTGAAACAAGCCG
GAGATGTCGAAGAGAATCCTGGACCGACCGAGTACAAGCCCACGGTGCGCCTCGCC
Features (pLannotate 1.2.2; 33 found; start..end, strand, type, name):
    583..1171    +  misc_feature   WPRE: woodchuck hepatitis virus posttranscriptional regulatory element
   1222..1241    +  misc_feature   cPPT/CTS (fragment): central polypurine tract and central termination sequence of HIV-1
   1243..1476    +  LTR            3' LTR (ΔU3): self-inactivating 3' long terminal repeat (LTR) from HIV-1
   1508..1732    +  polyA_signal   bGH poly(A) signal: bovine growth hormone polyadenylation signal
   1736..1757    +  promoter       SV40 promoter (fragment): SV40 enhancer and early promoter
   1778..2206    +  rep_origin     f1 ori (sequence partly withheld): f1 bacteriophage origin of replication; arrow indicates direction of (+) strand synthesis
   2220..2549    +  promoter       SV40 promoter: SV40 enhancer and early promoter
   2597..2644    +  promoter       EM7 promoter: synthetic bacterial promoter&nbsp
   2663..3037    +  CDS            BleoR: antibiotic-binding protein; Sh ble from Streptoalloteichus hindustanus; confers resistance to bleomycin, phleomycin, and Zeocin™
   3047..3172    +  CDS            ble (fragment): BLE_KLEPN - Experimental evidence at protein level: Swiss-Prot protein existence level 1. Binding protein with a strong affinity to the bleomycin family of antibiotics. Binds to CL990; an antimitotic-antibiotic compound. From Klebsiella pneumoniae.
   3167..3288    +  polyA_signal   SV40 poly(A) signal: SV40 polyadenylation signal
   3359..3381    -  protein_bind   lac operator (fragment): The lac repressor binds to the lac operator to inhibit transcription in E. coli. This inhibition can be relieved by adding lactose or isopropyl-β-D-thiogalactopyranoside (IPTG). lac repressor encoded by lacI
   3385..3415    -  promoter       lac promoter: promoter for the E. coli lac operon
   3430..3451    -  protein_bind   CAP binding site: CAP binding activates transcription in the presence of cAMP. E. coli catabolite activator protein
   3464..3556    -  CDS            lacI (fragment): lac repressor; lacI; The lac repressor binds to the lac operator to inhibit transcription in E. coli. This inhibition can be relieved by adding lactose or isopropyl-β-D-thiogalactopyranoside (IPTG).
   3739..4327    -  rep_origin     ori: high-copy-number ColE1/pMB1/pBR322/pUC origin of replication
   4498..5358    -  CDS            AmpR: β-lactamase; bla; confers resistance to ampicillin, carbenicillin, and related antibiotics
   5359..5463    -  promoter       AmpR promoter: bla
   5522..5574    -  misc_feature   bom (fragment): basis of mobility region from pBR322
   5729..6108    +  enhancer       CMV enhancer: human cytomegalovirus immediate early enhancer
   6109..6308    +  promoter       CMV promoter: human cytomegalovirus (CMV) immediate early promoter
   6326..6506    +  LTR            5' LTR (truncated): truncated 5' long terminal repeat (LTR) from HIV-1
   6553..6678    +  misc_feature   HIV-1 Ψ: packaging signal of human immunodeficiency virus type 1
   6662..7025    +  CDS            HIV-1 gag (fragment): gag protein from human immunodeficiency virus 1; gag
   7171..7404    +  misc_feature   RRE: The Rev response element (RRE) of HIV-1 allows for Rev-dependent mRNA export from the nucleus to the cytoplasm.
   7781..7881    +  CDS            Rev (fragment): human immunodeficiency virus 1 (HIV-1) Rev protein; rev; enhances nuclear export of unspliced and incompletely spliced viral mRNAs
   7931..8048    +  misc_feature   cPPT/CTS: central polypurine tract and central termination sequence of HIV-1
   8099..8339    +  promoter       U6 promoter: RNA polymerase III promoter for human U6 snRNA
   8369..8444    +  misc_RNA       gRNA scaffold: guide RNA scaffold for the Streptococcus pyogenes CRISPR/Cas9 system
   8462..8480    +  CDS            small t antigen (fragment): SV40 (simian virus 40) small t antigen
   8506..8717    +  promoter       EF-1α core promoter: core promoter for human elongation factor EF-1α
   8742..12845   +  CDS            Cas9: Cas9 (Csn1) endonuclease from the Streptococcus pyogenes Type II CRISPR/Cas system generates RNA-guided double strand breaks in DNA
  12983..567     +  CDS            PuroR (fragment) (across the origin): puromycin N-acetyltransferase; pac from Streptomyces; confers resistance to puromycin
