[The description below was written by a language model from this plasmid's Addgene catalogue record and pLannotate feature annotations shown in this document.]
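Description:
pLentiCRISPR V2 sgOMA1 sg2 is a single-vector lentiviral CRISPR construct built on the lentiCRISPR v2 puro backbone and designed to knock out human OMA1, which the record lists as a peptidase. It is propagated in E. coli as a high-copy plasmid through a ColE1/pUC-type origin with ampicillin selection (AmpR). The backbone also carries an f1 origin and an SV40/EM7-driven bleomycin/Zeocin resistance cassette that lies outside the viral LTRs. The annotated sequence is about 13 kb.

The transfer cassette follows a third-generation, self-inactivating design. A CMV enhancer/promoter fused to a truncated HIV-1 5' LTR drives production of the genomic RNA in packaging cells. It is followed by the Ψ packaging signal with a partial gag sequence, the Rev response element for Rev-dependent nuclear export, and the cPPT/CTS, which aids nuclear import of the provirus. Downstream, a human U6 RNA polymerase III promoter expresses the OMA1-targeting spacer joined to the Streptococcus pyogenes guide RNA scaffold. An EF-1α core promoter then drives S. pyogenes Cas9, with a puromycin N-acetyltransferase sequence immediately after it that spans the numbering origin of the circular map. The feature table does not annotate the linker between Cas9 and the puromycin marker. A WPRE enhances transcript expression, and the ΔU3 3' LTR inactivates the viral promoter after integration.

Transduced mammalian cells therefore receive Cas9, the guide and a puromycin marker from one integrated provirus, allowing selection of populations edited at OMA1. The name indicates this is the second of multiple OMA1 guides, and the associated publication concerns genes essential for oxidative phosphorylation.
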