Addgene plasmid #244866: pLentiCRISPR V2 sgOMA1 sg2
Purpose: Knockout of human OMA1
Depositing lab: Alexis Jourdain. Depositing organization: Universite de Lausanne (UNIL). Publication: An updated inventory of genes essential for oxidative phosphorylation identifies a mitochondrial origin in familial Meniere's disease. Harhai M, Foged MM, Zarges C, Landoni JC, Chollet S, Simonelli M, Recazens E, Lisci M, Laban N, Manley S, Riemer J, Lopez-Escamez JA, Lysakowski A, Jourdain AA. Cell Rep. 2025 Jul 25;44(8):116069. doi: 10.1016/j.celrep.2025.116069. PubMed 40714634.
Backbone
  Vector backbone: lentiCRISPR v2 puro
  Backbone manufacturer: Feng Zhang (Addgene #52961)
  Vector type: Lentiviral, CRISPR
  Selectable markers: Puromycin
Growth in bacteria
  Bacterial resistance: Ampicillin, 100 μg/mL
  Growth temperature: 37°C
  Growth strain: NEB Stable
  Copy number: High Copy
Gene/Insert
  Gene/Insert name: OMA1 sgRNA
  gRNA/shRNA sequence: ACATTAGCATCCACCTCACG
  Species: H. sapiens (human)
  Entrez Gene: OMA1 (a.k.a. 2010001O09Rik, DAB1, MPRP-1, MPRP1, YKR087C, ZMPOMA1, peptidase)
  Promoter: U6
  Cloning method: Restriction Enzyme; 5′ cloning site Unknown (unknown if destroyed)
Resource information
  A portion of this plasmid was derived from a plasmid made by: Integrated DNA Technologies
Terms and licenses: Academic/Nonprofit Terms; Industry Terms: Not Available to Industry
How to cite: pLentiCRISPR V2 sgOMA1 sg2 was a gift from Alexis Jourdain (Addgene plasmid # 244866 ; http://n2t.net/addgene:244866 ; RRID:Addgene_244866)
